>Addgene plasmid #202097 | pCA_e-2 | addgene full sequence | sequence record 405416 | Addgene NGS Result
GCGGCCTGAAGCCACACAGTGATATTGATTTGCTGGTTACGGTGACCGTAAGGCTTGATGAAACAACGCG
GCGAGCTTTGATCAACGACCTTTTGGAAACTTCGGCTTCCCCTGGAGAGAGTGAGATTCTCCGCGCTGTA
GAAGTCACCATTGTTGTGCACGACGACATCATTCCGTGGCGTTATCCAGCTAAGCGCGAACTGCAATTTG
GAGAATGGCAGCGCAATGACATTCTTGCTGGTATCTTCGAGCCAGCCACGATCGACATTGATCTGGCTAT
CTTGCTGACAAAAGCAAGAGAACATAGCGTTGCCTTGGTAGGTCCAGCGGCGGAGGAACTCTTTGATCCG
GTTCCTGAACAGGATCTATTTGAGGCGCTAAATGAAACCTTAACGCTATGGAACTCGCCGCCCGACTGGG
CTGGCGATGAGCGAAATGTAGTGCTTACGTTGTCCCGCATTTGGTACAGCGCAGTAACCGGCAAAATCGC
GCCGAAGGATGTCGCTGCCGACTGGGCAATGGAGCGCCTGCCGGCCCAGTATCAGCCCGTCATACTTGAA
GCTAGACAGGCTTATCTTGGACAAGAAGAAGATCGCTTGGCCTCGCGCGCAGATCAGTTGGAAGAATTTG
TCCACTACGTGAAAGGCGAGATCACCAAGGTAGTCGGCAAATAATAATCACCTAGAATGCATGACCAAAA
TCCCTTAACGTGAGTTTTCGTTCCACTGAGCGTCAGACCCCGTAGAAAAGATCAAAGGATCTTCTTGAGA
TCCTTTTTTTCTGCGCGTAATCTGCTGCTTGCAAACAAAAAAACCACCGCTACCAGCGGTGGTTTGTTTG
CCGGATCAAGAGCTACCAACTCTTTTTCCGAAGGTAACTGGCTTCAGCAGAGCGCAGATACCAAATACTG
TCCTTCTAGTGTAGCCGTAGTTAGGCCACCACTTCAAGAACTCTGTAGCACCGCCTACATACCTCGCTCT
GCTAATCCTGTTACCAGTGGCTGCTGCCAGTGGCGATAAGTCGTGTCTTACCGGGTTGGACTCAAGACGA
TAGTTACCGGATAAGGCGCAGCGGTCGGGCTGAACGGGGGGTTCGTGCACACAGCCCAGCTTGGAGCGAA
CGACCTACACCGAACTGAGATACCTACAGCGTGAGCTATGAGAAAGCGCCACGCTTCCCGAAGGGAGAAA
GGCGGACAGGTATCCGGTAAGCGGCAGGGTCGGAACAGGAGAGCGCACGAGGGAGCTTCCAGGGGGAAAC
GCCTGGTATCTTTATAGTCCTGTCGGGTTTCGCCACCTCTGACTTGAGCGTCGATTTTTGTGATGCTCGT
CAGGGGGGCGGAGCCTATGGAAAAACGCCAGCAACGCGGCCTTTTTACGGTTCCTGGCCTTTTGCTGGCC
TTTTGCTCACATGTTCTTTCCTGCGTTATCCCCTGATTCTGTGGGTGGAAGGGCTCGGAGTTGTGGTAAT
CTATGTATCCTGGGGTGGTCTCACATTTACCTGAAGAGCGTGCTCACTAGTGTCACAGCTTGTCTGTAAG
CGGATGCCGGGAGCAGACAAGCCCGTCAGGGCGCGTCAGCGGGTGTTGGCGGGTGTCGGGGCTGGCTTAA
CTATGCGGCATCAGAGCAGATTGTACTGAGAGTGCACCATATGCGGTGTGAAATACCGCACAGATGCGTA
AGGAGAAAATACCGCATCAGGCGCCATTCGCCATTCAGGCTGCGCAACTGTTGGGAAGGGCGATCGGTGC
GGGCCTCTTCGCTATTACGCCAGCTGGCGAAAGGGGGATGTGCTGCAAGGCGATTAAGTTGGGTAACGCC
AGGGTTTTCCCAGTCACGACGTTGTAAAACGACGGCCAGTGAATTCGAGCTCGGTACCCGGGGATCCTCT
AGAGTCGACCTGCAGGCATGCAAGCTTGGCGTAATCATGGTCATAGCTGTTTCCTGTGTGAAATTGTTAT
CCGCTCACAATTCCACACAACATACGAGCCGGAAGCATAAAGTGTAAAGCCTGGGGTGCCTAATGAGTGA
GCTAACTCACATTAATTGCGTTGCGCTCACTGCCCGCTTTCCAGTCGGGAAACCTGTCGTGCCAGCTGCG
CTGTCAAGCTCTTCACATTAGTATGAGACCTCGGAGACGAGACGAGACAGCCTGAGAATGGATGCGAGTA
ATGAGCTCGGCACAAAATCACCACTCGATACAGGCAGCCCATCAGTCCGGGACGGCGTCAGCGGGAGAGC
CGTTGTAAGGCGGCAGACTTTGCTCATGTTACCGATGCTATTCGGAAGAACGGCAACTAAGCTGCCGGGT
TTGAAACACGGATGATCTCGCGGAGGGTAGCATGTTGATTGTAACGATGACAGAGCGTTGCTGCCTGTGA
TCACCGCTCCTCTAGAGTCGACTTGCAGGCATGCAAGCTTAGCAAGCGAACCGGAATTGCCAGCTGGGGC
GCCCTCTGGTAAGGTTGGGAAGCCCTGCAAAGTAAACTGGATGGCTTTCTTGCCGCCAAGGATCTGATGG
CGCAGGGGATCAATATCTGATCAAGAGACAGGATGAGGATCGTTTCGCATGAGGGAAGCGGTGATCGCCG
AAGTATCGACTCAACTATCAGAGGTAGTTGGCGTCATCGAGCGCCATCTCGAACCGACGTTGCTGGCCGT
ACATTTGTACGGCTCCGCAGTGGATG
Features (pLannotate 1.2.2; 11 found; start..end, strand, type, name):
    765..1353    +  rep_origin     ori: high-copy-number ColE1/pMB1/pBR322/pUC origin of replication
   1602..1701    +  misc_feature   bom (fragment): basis of mobility region from pBR322
   1707..1864    -  CDS            lacZα (fragment): LacZα fragment of β-galactosidase; lacZ fragment
   1861..1917    +  misc_feature   MCS: pUC18/19 multiple cloning site
   1954..1970    -  protein_bind   lac operator: The lac repressor binds to the lac operator to inhibit transcription in E. coli. This inhibition can be relieved by adding lactose or isopropyl-β-D-thiogalactopyranoside (IPTG). lac repressor encoded by lacI
   1978..2008    -  promoter       lac promoter: promoter for the E. coli lac operon
   2023..2044    -  protein_bind   CAP binding site: CAP binding activates transcription in the presence of cAMP. E. coli catabolite activator protein
   2057..2099    -  CDS            lacI (fragment): lac repressor; lacI; The lac repressor binds to the lac operator to inhibit transcription in E. coli. This inhibition can be relieved by adding lactose or isopropyl-β-D-thiogalactopyranoside (IPTG).
   2388..2420    +  misc_feature   MCS (fragment): pUC18/19 multiple cloning site
   2421..2537    +  CDS            tnpA (fragment): TN5P_ECOLX - Also known as tnp. Experimental evidence at protein level: Swiss-Prot protein existence level 1. Mediates transposition of transposon Tn5 by a 'cut and paste' mechanism. First, the monomeric transposase binds the 19 bp inverted DNA repeats flanking the transposon. Then, dimerization of the DNA- bound transposase creates a synaptic DNA complex. After nicking of the first DNA strand, excision of the transposon proceeds through a series of intermediates. The transposase then mediates the insertion of the transposon at a new site by strand transfer. The activity of the wild- type tran
   2569..671     +  CDS            aadA (across the origin): S3AD_ECOLX - Experimental evidence at protein level: Swiss-Prot protein existence level 1. Mediates bacterial resistance to the antibiotics streptomycin and spectinomycin. From Escherichia coli.
