[The description below was written by a language model from this plasmid's Addgene catalogue record and pLannotate feature annotations shown in this document.]
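Description:
pCA_e-2 is a small (about 2.7 kb) empty receiver vector from the universal Loop assembly toolkit, a synthetic-biology cloning system built around recursive assembly of DNA parts through alternating "odd" and "even" levels. This plasmid is the position-2 receiver for even-level constructs. It carries no insert of its own; assembled DNA is meant to replace the screening cassette it holds. It is propagated in E. coli from a high-copy ColE1/pUC-type origin of replication. Selection is with spectinomycin, conferred by an aadA aminoglycoside adenylyltransferase gene that spans the numbering origin of the circular sequence.

The functional payload is a lacZα cassette. It consists of a lac promoter with its CAP binding site and lac operator, driving a LacZα fragment interrupted by a pUC18/19-type multiple cloning site. In an α-complementing host this cassette gives blue colonies on indicator medium, whereas clones in which an assembly has displaced it are white, allowing blue/white screening for successful reactions. The specific restriction sites and overhangs that define the "even-2" position are not annotated in the feature table, so the record does not state them directly.

The remaining annotations are short remnants and do not appear to be working parts. They include a fragment of the pBR322 bom region, a small piece of lacI adjoining the lac regulatory region, a second partial MCS, and a short match to the Tn5 transposase gene just upstream of aadA. The record supports its use as a general cloning backbone for building multi-part constructs and gives no dedicated expression or delivery role in any particular host.
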