Addgene plasmid #202097: pCA_e-2
Purpose: (Empty Backbone) Receiver cloning vector for even-2 level constructs. Contains lacZ for blue/white screening.
Depositing lab: Christopher Dupont. Depositing organization: J. Craig Venter Institute (JCVI). Publication: Universal loop assembly: open, efficient and cross-kingdom DNA fabrication. Pollak B, Matute T, Nunez I, Cerda A, Lopez C, Vargas V, Kan A, Bielinski V, von Dassow P, Dupont CL, Federici F. Synth Biol (Oxf). 2020;5(1):ysaa001. doi: 10.1093/synbio/ysaa001. Epub 2020 Feb 5. PubMed 32161816.
Backbone
  Vector backbone: pCA_e-2
  Vector type: Synthetic Biology
  Selectable markers: lacZ
Growth in bacteria
  Bacterial resistance: Spectinomycin, 50 μg/mL
  Growth temperature: 37°C
  Growth strain: DH5alpha
  Copy number: High Copy
Gene/Insert
  Gene/Insert name: None
  Mutation: None
How to cite: pCA_e-2 was a gift from Christopher Dupont (Addgene plasmid # 202097 ; http://n2t.net/addgene:202097 ; RRID:Addgene_202097)
